Addgene plasmid #48492: pFUSB4_CTTA
Depositing lab: Stephen Ekker. Depositing organization: Mayo Foundation for Medical Education and Research. Publication: High Efficiency In Vivo Genome Engineering with a Simplified 15-RVD GoldyTALEN Design. Ma AC, Lee HB, Clark KJ, Ekker SC. PLoS One. 2013 May 29;8(5):e65259. doi: 10.1371/journal.pone.0065259. Print 2013. PubMed 23734242.
Backbone
  Vector backbone: pFUS_B4
  Vector type: Mammalian Expression, TALEN
Growth in bacteria
  Bacterial resistance: Spectinomycin, 50 μg/mL
  Growth temperature: 37°C
  Growth strain: Top10
  Copy number: Unknown
Gene/Insert
  Gene/Insert name: RVD sequence: HD NG NG NI
  Species: Synthetic
  Cloning method: Unknown
  Sequencing primers: 5′ ttgatgcctggcagttccct; 3′ cgaaccgaacaggcttatgt
Terms and licenses: Academic/Nonprofit Terms; Industry Terms: Not Available to Industry
Depositor comments: Plasmid was created using Golden Gate cloning.
How to cite: pFUSB4_CTTA was a gift from Stephen Ekker (Addgene plasmid # 48492 ; http://n2t.net/addgene:48492 ; RRID:Addgene_48492)
