[The description below was written by a language model from this plasmid's Addgene catalogue record and pLannotate feature annotations shown in this document.]
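Description:
pFUSB4_CTTA is an intermediate TALE repeat array plasmid built on the pFUS_B4 backbone, one of the array vectors used in Golden Gate assembly of TAL effector nucleases. It carries a synthetic, pre-assembled block of four repeat modules with the repeat-variable diresidues HD, NG, NG and NI. Under the standard TALE code these specify C, T, T and A, which explains the plasmid name. The depositor notes that it was made by Golden Gate cloning, and the associated work concerns a simplified 15-RVD GoldyTALEN design for in vivo genome engineering. Such a ready-made four-repeat block would be expected to be combined with other array pieces and a final half-repeat in a TALEN destination vector, although the record does not spell out that workflow.

The catalogue lists the vector type as mammalian expression/TALEN, but the annotated 2,906 nt sequence shows no eukaryotic promoter or polyadenylation signal, so the plasmid looks like a bacterial cloning intermediate rather than an expression construct in its own right. It replicates in E. coli from a high-copy ColE1/pUC-type origin and is selected with spectinomycin through the aadA (SmR) aminoglycoside adenylyltransferase gene. That gene lies downstream of a class 1 integron Pc promoter fragment and a short gentamicin acetyltransferase remnant. Only small fragments of lacZα and lacI remain, consistent with replacement of a lacZ screening cassette by the repeats, and rrnB T1 and T2 terminators are also present. The TALE repeat array itself was not annotated by the feature-calling tool; it presumably lies in the unannotated region near the lacZα remnant.
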