Features (pLannotate 1.2.2; 8 found; start..end, strand, type, name):
      3..39      -  CDS            lacZα (fragment): LacZα fragment of β-galactosidase; lacZ fragment
    596..619     +  promoter       Pc promoter (fragment): intI1 (promoter lies within the coding sequence); class 1 integron promoter
    795..851     +  CDS            GmR (fragment): gentamycin acetyltransferase; aacC1; confers resistance to gentamycin
    858..1649    +  CDS            SmR: aminoglycoside adenylyltransferase (Murphy, 1985); aadA; confers resistance to spectinomycin and streptomycin
   1742..2330    +  rep_origin     ori: high-copy-number ColE1/pMB1/pBR322/pUC origin of replication
   2513..2605    +  CDS            lacI (fragment): lac repressor; lacI; The lac repressor binds to the lac operator to inhibit transcription in E. coli. This inhibition can be relieved by adding lactose or isopropyl-β-D-thiogalactopyranoside (IPTG).
   2660..2687    -  terminator     rrnB T2 terminator: transcription terminator T2 from the E. coli rrnB gene
   2819..2862    +  terminator     rrnB T1 terminator: Escherichia coli rrnB; transcription terminator T1 from the E. coli rrnB gene
>Addgene plasmid #48492 | pFUSB4_CTTA | depositor full sequence | sequence record 70192 | Full Sequence
ATGTTTTCCCAGTCACGACGTTGTAAAACGACGGCCAGTCTTAAGCGTCTCATGGCCTGACCCCGGACCA
AGTGGTGGCCTATCGCCAGCCACGATGGCGGCAAGCAAGCGCTCGAAACGGTGCAGCGGCTGTTGCCGGT
GCTGTGCCAGGACCATGGCCTGACCCCGGACCAAGTGGTGGCTATCGCCAGCAACGGTGGCGGCAAGCAA
GCGCTCGAAACGGTGCAGCGGCTGTTGCCGGTGCTGTGCCAGGACCATGGCCTGACCCCGGACCAAGTGG
TGGCTATCGCCAGCAACGGTGGCGGCAAGCAAGCGCTCGAAACGGTGCAGCGGCTGTTGCCGGTGCTGTG
CCAGGACCATGGCCTGACCCCGGACCAAGTGGTGGCTATCGCCAGCAACATTGGCGGCAAGCAAGCGCTC
GAAACGGTGCAGCGGCTGTTGCCGGTGCTGTGCCAGGACCATGGCCTGACCCCGGACCAAGTGGTGGCTA
TCGAGACGTCTAGACCAGCCAGGACAGAAATGCCTCGACTTCGCTGCTACCCAAGGTTGCCGGGTGACGC
ACACCGTGGAAACGGATGAAGGCACGAACCCAGTGGACATAAGCCTGTTCGGTTCGTAAGCTGTAATGCA
AGTAGCGTATGCGCTCACGCAACTGGTCCAGAACCTTGACCGAACGCAGCGGTGGTAACGGCGCAGTGGC
GGTTTTCATGGCTTGTTATGACTGTTTTTTTGGGGTACAGTCTATGCCTCGGGCATCCAAGCAGCAAGCG
CGTTACGCCGTGGGTCGATGTTTGATGTTATGGAGCAGCAACGATGTTACGCAGCAGGGCAGTCGCCCTA
AAACAAAGTTAAACATTATGAGGGAAGCGGTGATCGCCGAAGTATCGACTCAACTATCAGAGGTAGTTGG
CGTCATCGAGCGCCATCTCGAACCGACGTTGCTGGCCGTACATTTGTACGGCTCCGCAGTGGATGGCGGC
CTGAAGCCACACAGTGATATTGATTTGCTGGTTACGGTGACCGTAAGGCTTGATGAAACAACGCGGCGAG
CTTTGATCAACGACCTTTTGGAAACTTCGGCTTCCCCTGGAGAGAGCGAGATTCTCCGCGCTGTAGAAGT
CACCATTGTTGTGCACGACGACATCATTCCGTGGCGTTATCCAGCTAAGCGCGAACTGCAATTTGGAGAA
TGGCAGCGCAATGACATTCTTGCAGGTATCTTCGAGCCAGCCACGATCGACATTGATCTGGCTATCTTGC
TGACAAAAGCAAGAGAACATAGCGTTGCCTTGGTAGGTCCAGCGGCGGAGGAACTCTTTGATCCGGTTCC
TGAACAGGATCTATTTGAGGCGCTAAATGAAACCTTAACGCTATGGAACTCGCCGCCCGACTGGGCTGGC
GATGAGCGAAATGTAGTGCTTACGTTGTCCCGCATTTGGTACAGCGCAGTAACCGGCAAAATCGCGCCGA
AGGATGTCGCTGCCGACTGGGCAATGGAGCGCCTGCCGGCCCAGTATCAGCCCGTCATACTTGAAGCTAG
ACAGGCTTATCTTGGACAAGAAGAAGATCGCTTGGCCTCGCGCGCAGATCAGTTGGAAGAATTTGTCCAC
TACGTGAAAGGCGAGATCACCAAGGTAGTCGGCAAATAACCCTCGAGCCACCCATGACCAAAATCCCTTA
ACGTGAGTTACGCGTCGTTCCACTGAGCGTCAGACCCCGTAGAAAAGATCAAAGGATCTTCTTGAGATCC
TTTTTTTCTGCGCGTAATCTGCTGCTTGCAAACAAAAAAACCACCGCTACCAGCGGTGGTTTGTTTGCCG
GATCAAGAGCTACCAACTCTTTTTCCGAAGGTAACTGGCTTCAGCAGAGCGCAGATACCAAATACTGTCC
TTCTAGTGTAGCCGTAGTTAGGCCACCACTTCAAGAACTCTGTAGCACCGCCTACATACCTCGCTCTGCT
AATCCTGTTACCAGTGGCTGCTGCCAGTGGCGATAAGTCGTGTCTTACCGGGTTGGACTCAAGACGATAG
TTACCGGATAAGGCGCAGCGGTCGGGCTGAACGGGGGGTTCGTGCACACAGCCCAGCTTGGAGCGAACGA
CCTACACCGAACTGAGATACCTACAGCGTGAGCATTGAGAAAGCGCCACGCTTCCCGAAGGGAGAAAGGC
GGACAGGTATCCGGTAAGCGGCAGGGTCGGAACAGGAGAGCGCACGAGGGAGCTTCCAGGGGGAAACGCC
TGGTATCTTTATAGTCCTGTCGGGTTTCGCCACCTCTGACTTGAGCGTCGATTTTTGTGATGCTCGTCAG
GGGGGCGGAGCCTATGGAAAAACGCCAGCAACGCGGCCTTTTTACGGTTCCTGGCCTTTTGCTGGCCTTT
TGCTCACATGTTCTTTCCTGCGTTATCCCCTGATTCTGTGGATAACCGTATTACCGCCTTTGAGTGAGCT
GATACCGCTCGCCGCAGCCGAACGACCGAGCGCAGCGAGTCAGTGAGCGAGGAAGCGGAAGAGCGCCCAA
TACGCAAACCGCCTCTCCCCGCGCGTTGGCCGATTCATTAATGCAGCTGGCACGACAGGTTTCCCGACTG
GAAAGCGGGCAGTGAGCGCAACGCAATTAATACGCGTACCGCTAGCCAGGAAGAGTTTGTAGAAACGCAA
AAAGGCCATCCGTCAGGATGGCCTTCTGCTTAGTTTGATGCCTGGCAGTTTATGGCGGGCGTCCTGCCCG
CCACCCTCCGGGCCGTTGCTTCACAACGTTCAAATCCGCTCCCGGCGGATTTGTCCTACTCAGGAGAGCG
TTCACCGACAAACAACAGATAAAACGAAAGGCCCAGTCTTCCGACTGAGCCTTTCGTTTTATTTGATGCC
TGGCAGTTCCCTACTCTCGCGTTAACGCTAGCATGG
