>Addgene plasmid #48492 | pFUSB4_CTTA | addgene partial sequence | sequence record 70916 | pCR8_F1 5'-ttgatgcctggcagttccct-3'
GTTTTCCCAGTCACGACGTTGTAAAACGACGGCCAGTCTTAAGCGTCTCATGGCCTGACCCCGGACCAAG
TGGTGGCTATCGCCAGCCACGATGGCGGCAAGCAAGCGCTCGAAACGGTGCAGCGGCTGTTGCCGGTGCT
GTGCCAGGACCATGGCCTGACCCCGGACCAAGTGGTGGCTATCGCCAGCAACGGTGGCGGCAAGCAAGCG
CTCGAAACGGTGCAGCGGCTGTTGCCGGTGCTGTGCCAGGACCATGGCCTGACCCCGGACCAAGTGGTGG
CTATCGCCAGCAACGGTGGCGGCAAGCAAGCGCTCGAAACGGTGCAGCGGCTGTTGCCGGTGCTGTGCCA
GGACCATGGCCTGACCCCGGACCAAGTGGTGGCTATCGCCAGCAACATTGGCGGCAAGCAAGCGCTCGAA
ACGGTGCAGCGGCTGTTGCCGGTGCTGTGCCAGGACCATGGCCTGACCCCGGACCAAGTGGTGGCTATCG
AGACGTCTAGACCAGCCAGGACAGAAATGCCTCGACTTCGCTGCTACCCAAGGTTGCCGGGTGACGCACA
CCGTGGAAACGGATGAAGGCACGAACCCAGTGGACATAAGCCTGTTCGGTTCGTAAGCTGTAATGCAAGT
AGCGTATGCGCTCACGCAACTGGTCCAGAACCTTGACCGAACGCAGCGGTGGTAACGGCGCAGTGGCGGT
TTTCATGGCTTGTTATGACTGTTTTTTTGGGGTACAGTCTATGCCTCGGGCATCCAAGCAGCAAGCGCGT
TACGCCGTGGGTCGATGTTTGATGTTATGGAGCAGCAACGATGTTACGCAGCAGG
